>Addgene plasmid #200377 | pHiUGE V5-epitope donor ORF0 | addgene full sequence | sequence record 397531 | Addgene NGS Result
CCTGCAGGCAGCTGCGCGCTCGCTCGCTCACTGAGGCCGCCCGGGCGTCGGGCGACCTTTGGTCGCCCGG
CCTCAGTGAGCGAGCGAGCGCGCAGAGAGGGAGTGGCCAACTCCATCACTAGGGGTTCCTGCGGCCGCAC
GCGTGAGGGCCTATTTCCCATGATTCCTTCATATTTGCATATACGATACAAGGCTGTTAGAGAGATAATT
GGAATTAATTTGACTGTAAACACAAAGATATTAGTACAAAATACGTGACGTAGAAAGTAATAATTTCTTG
GGTAGTTTGCAGTTTTAAAATTATGTTTTAAAATGGACTATCATATGCTTACCGTAACTTGAAAGTATTT
CGATTTCTTGGCTTTATATATCTTGTGGAAAGGACGAAACACCGACGCTTCCGAGTACGGTACGTTTTAG
AGCTAGAAATAGCAAGTTAAAATAAGGCTAGTCCGTTATCAACTTGAAAAAGTGGCACCGAGTCGGTGCT
TTTTTTCTAGACCTGTACCGTACTCGGAAGCGTCGGATCCAGGTAAGCCTATCCCTAACCCTCTCCTCGG
TCTCGATTCTACGTAGCTAGCTAGCTAGAGTGGAGTCCAGTCCCAGAAGTGGATTGGGAATGGGTTTGCC
AAGCTCGAGCCTGTACCGTACTCGGAAGCGTCCACGTGCGGACCGAGCGGCCGCAGGAACCCCTAGTGAT
GGAGTTGGCCACTCCCTCTCTGCGCGCTCGCTCGCTCACTGAGGCCGGGCGACCAAAGGTCGCCCGACGC
CCGGGCTTTGCCCGGGCGGCCTCAGTGAGCGAGCGAGCGCGCAGCTGCCTGCAGGGGCGCCTGATGCGGT
ATTTTCTCCTTACGCATCTGTGCGGTATTTCACACCGCATA
[95 nt withheld, positions 882-976]
T
[46 nt withheld, positions 978-1023]
C
[141 nt withheld, positions 1025-1165]
CCTTTGACGTTGGAGTCCACGTTCTTT
[37 nt withheld, positions 1193-1229]
ACTCTATCTCGGGCTATTCTTTTGATTTATAAGGGATTTTGCCGATTTCGGTCTATTGGTTAAAAAATGA
GCTGATTTAACAAAAATTTAACGCGAATTTTAACAAAATATTAACGTTTACAATTTTATGGTGCACTCTC
AGTACAATCTGCTCTGATGCCGCATAGTTAAGCCAGCCCCGACACCCGCCAACACCCGCTGACGCGCCCT
GACGGGCTTGTCTGCTCCCGGCATCCGCTTACAGACAAGCTGTGACCGTCTCCGGGAGCTGCATGTGTCA
GAGGTTTTCACCGTCATCACCGAAACGCGCGAGACGAAAGGGCCTCGTGATACGCCTATTTTTATAGGTT
AATGTCATGATAATAATGGTTTCTTAGACGTCAGGTGGCACTTTTCGGGGAAATGTGCGCGGAACCCCTA
TTTGTTTATTTTTCTAAATACATTCAAATATGTATCCGCTCATGAGACAATAACCCTGATAAATGCTTCA
ATAATATTGAAAAAGGAAGAGTATGAGTATTCAACATTTCCGTGTCGCCCTTATTCCCTTTTTTGCGGCA
TTTTGCCTTCCTGTTTTTGCTCACCCAGAAACGCTGGTGAAAGTAAAAGATGCTGAAGATCAGTTGGGTG
CACGAGTGGGTTACATCGAACTGGATCTCAACAGCGGTAAGATCCTTGAGAGTTTTCGCCCCGAAGAACG
TTTTCCAATGATGAGCACTTTTAAAGTTCTGCTATGTGGCGCGGTATTATCCCGTATTGACGCCGGGCAA
GAGCAACTCGGTCGCCGCATACACTATTCTCAGAATGACTTGGTTGAGTACTCACCAGTCACAGAAAAGC
ATCTTACGGATGGCATGACAGTAAGAGAATTATGCAGTGCTGCCATAACCATGAGTGATAACACTGCGGC
CAACTTACTTCTGACAACGATCGGAGGACCGAAGGAGCTAACCGCTTTTTTGCACAACATGGGGGATCAT
GTAACTCGCCTTGATCGTTGGGAACCGGAGCTGAATGAAGCCATACCAAACGACGAGCGTGACACCACGA
TGCCTGTAGCAATGGCAACAACGTTGCGCAAACTATTAACTGGCGAACTACTTACTCTAGCTTCCCGGCA
ACAATTAATAGACTGGATGGAGGCGGATAAAGTTGCAGGACCACTTCTGCGCTCGGCCCTTCCGGCTGGC
TGGTTTATTGCTGATAAATCTGGAGCCGGTGAGCGTGGGTCTCGCGGTATCATTGCAGCACTGGGGCCAG
ATGGTAAGCCCTCCCGTATCGTAGTTATCTACACGACGGGGAGTCAGGCAACTATGGATGAACGAAATAG
ACAGATCGCTGAGATAGGTGCCTCACTGATTAAGCATTGGTAACTGTCAGACCAAGTTTACTCATATATA
CTTTAGATTGATTTAAAACTTCATTTTTAATTTAAAAGGATCTAGGTGAAGATCCTTTTTGATAATCTCA
TGACCAAAATCCCTTAACGTGAGTTTTCGTTCCACTGAGCGTCAGACCCCGTAGAAAAGATCAAAGGATC
TTCTTGAGATCCTTTTTTTCTGCGCGTAATCTGCTGCTTGCAAACAAAAAAACCACCGCTACCAGCGGTG
GTTTGTTTGCCGGATCAAGAGCTACCAACTCTTTTTCCGAAGGTAACTGGCTTCAGCAGAGCGCAGATAC
CAAATACTGTTCTTCTAGTGTAGCCGTAGTTAGGCCACCACTTCAAGAACTCTGTAGCACCGCCTACATA
CCTCGCTCTGCTAATCCTGTTACCAGTGGCTGCTGCCAGTGGCGATAAGTCGTGTCTTACCGGGTTGGAC
TCAAGACGATAGTTACCGGATAAGGCGCAGCGGTCGGGCTGAACGGGGGGTTCGTGCACACAGCCCAGCT
TGGAGCGAACGACCTACACCGAACTGAGATACCTACAGCGTGAGCTATGAGAAAGCGCCACGCTTCCCGA
AGGGAGAAAGGCGGACAGGTATCCGGTAAGCGGCAGGGTCGGAACAGGAGAGCGCACGAGGGAGCTTCCA
GGGGGAAACGCCTGGTATCTTTATAGTCCTGTCGGGTTTCGCCACCTCTGACTTGAGCGTCGATTTTTGT
GATGCTCGTCAGGGGGGCGGAGCCTATGGAAAAACGCCAGCAACGCGGCCTTTTTACGGTTCCTGGCCTT
TTGCTGGCCTTTTGCTCACATGT
Features (pLannotate 1.2.2; 13 found; start..end, strand, type, name):
     12..39      +  repeat_region  AAV2 ITR (fragment): inverted terminal repeat of adeno-associated virus serotype 2 inverted
     68..95      +  repeat_region  AAV2 ITR (fragment): inverted terminal repeat of adeno-associated virus serotype 2 inverted
    145..385     +  promoter       U6 promoter: RNA polymerase III promoter for human U6 snRNA
    414..489     +  misc_RNA       gRNA scaffold: guide RNA scaffold for the Streptococcus pyogenes CRISPR/Cas9 system
    532..573     +  CDS            V5 tag: epitope tag from simian virus 5
    685..825     +  repeat_region  AAV2 ITR: inverted terminal repeat of adeno-associated virus serotype 2 inverted
    830..881     -  misc_feature   bom (fragment): basis of mobility region from pBR322
    900..1355    +  rep_origin     f1 ori (sequence partly withheld): f1 bacteriophage origin of replication; arrow indicates direction of (+) strand synthesis
   1356..1405    -  misc_feature   bom (fragment): basis of mobility region from pBR322
   1507..1542    -  CDS            rop (fragment): Rop protein, which maintains plasmids at low copy number; rop
   1637..1741    +  promoter       AmpR promoter: bla
   1742..2602    +  CDS            AmpR: β-lactamase; bla; confers resistance to ampicillin, carbenicillin, and related antibiotics
   2773..3361    +  rep_origin     ori: high-copy-number ColE1/pMB1/pBR322/pUC origin of replication
