[The description below was written by a language model from this plasmid's Addgene catalogue record and pLannotate feature annotations shown in this document.]
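Description:
pHiUGE V5-epitope donor ORF0 is a small (about 3.4 kb) AAV-format donor plasmid from the Homology-independent Universal Genome Engineering (HiUGE) system, catalogued as a mammalian expression vector and intended for adding a C-terminal V5 epitope to endogenously expressed proteins. It is maintained in bacteria through a high-copy ColE1/pUC-type origin and selected with ampicillin via the bla gene under its own promoter. An f1 phage origin and residual pBR322 bom and rop fragments are also annotated in the backbone. The recombination-limiting bacterial host recorded for it is consistent with the presence of AAV2 inverted terminal repeats. One ITR is annotated in full, and the other appears only as short fragments in this sequencing-derived record, which may reflect the difficulty of reading through ITR structures.

Between the ITRs lies a compact payload: a human U6 RNA polymerase III promoter driving a Streptococcus pyogenes Cas9 guide RNA scaffold, followed by the V5 tag coding sequence. No Cas9 gene, Pol II promoter or homology arms are annotated. The plasmid therefore supplies only a guide RNA and a promoterless tag fragment, and Cas9 and any gene-specific guide must come from elsewhere. The record does not state the guide's target. In the HiUGE design as generally described, the donor-encoded guide directs excision of the payload itself, so that the freed fragment can be inserted by homology-independent repair at a separately cut genomic site. The "ORF0" designation presumably marks one of a set of reading-frame variants, letting users choose the donor that keeps V5 in frame with the target coding sequence, although the record does not spell this out. Successful insertion allows detection of the native protein with anti-V5 antibodies.
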