Addgene plasmid #200377: pHiUGE V5-epitope donor ORF0
Purpose: Tagging endogenously expressed proteins with V5 epitope, C-terminal
Depositing lab: Scott Soderling. Depositing organization: Duke University. Publication: Plug-and-Play Protein Modification Using Homology-Independent Universal Genome Engineering. Gao Y, Hisey E, Bradshaw TWA, Erata E, Brown WE, Courtland JL, Uezu A, Xiang Y, Diao Y, Soderling SH. Neuron. 2019 Aug 21;103(4):583-597.e8. doi: 10.1016/j.neuron.2019.05.047. Epub 2019 Jul 1. PubMed 31272828.
Backbone
  Vector backbone: pHiUGE
  Vector type: Mammalian Expression
Growth in bacteria
  Bacterial resistance: Ampicillin, 100 μg/mL
  Growth temperature: 30°C
  Growth strain: NEB Stable
  Copy number: Unknown
Gene/Insert
  Gene/Insert name: V5-epitope
  Species: Other
  Mutation: NA
  Cloning method: Unknown
Terms and licenses: Academic/Nonprofit Terms; Industry Terms: Not Available to Industry
How to cite: pHiUGE V5-epitope donor ORF0 was a gift from Scott Soderling (Addgene plasmid # 200377 ; http://n2t.net/addgene:200377 ; RRID:Addgene_200377)
